>Addgene plasmid #116787 | pHAGE-RET | addgene full sequence | sequence record 241738 | Addgene NGS Result
TGGAAGGGCTAATTCACTCCCAAAGAAGACAAGATATCCTTGATCTGTGGATCTACCACACACAAGGCTA
CTTCCCTGATTAGCAGAACTACACACCAGGGCCAGGGGTCAGATATCCACTGACCTTTGGATGGTGCTAC
AAGCTAGTACCAGTTGAGCCAGATAAGGTAGAAGAGGCCAATAAAGGAGAGAACACCAGCTTGTTACACC
CTGTGAGCCTGCATGGGATGGATGACCCGGAGAGAGAAGTGTTAGAGTGGAGGTTTGACAGCCGCCTAGC
ATTTCATCACGTGGCCCGAGAGCTGCATCCGGAGTACTTCAAGAACTGCTGATATCGAGCTTGCTACAAG
GGACTTTCCGCTGGGGACTTTCCAGGGAGGCGTGGCCTGGGCGGGACTGGGGAGTGGCGAGCCCTCAGAT
CCTGCATATAAGCAGCTGCTTTTTGCCTGTACTGGGTCTCTCTGGTTAGACCAGATCTGAGCCTGGGAGC
TCTCTGGCTAACTAGGGAACCCACTGCTTAAGCCTCAATAAAGCTTGCCTTGAGTGCTTCAAGTAGTGTG
TGCCCGTCTGTTGTGTGACTCTGGTAACTAGAGATCCCTCAGACCCTTTTAGTCAGTGTGGAAAATCTCT
AGCAGTGGCGCCCGAACAGGGACTTGAAAGCGAAAGGGAAACCAGAGGAGCTCTCTCGACGCAGGACTCG
GCTTGCTGAAGCGCGCACGGCAAGAGGCGAGGGGCGGCGACTGGTGAGTACGCCAAAAATTTTGACTAGC
GGAGGCTAGAAGGAGAGAGATGGGTGCGAGAGCGTCAGTATTAAGCGGGGGAGAATTAGATCGCGATGGG
AAAAAATTCGGTTAAGGCCAGGGGGAAAGAAAAAATATAAATTAAAACATATAGTATGGGCAAGCAGGGA
GCTAGAACGATTCGCAGTTAATCCTGGCCTGTTAGAAACATCAGAAGGCTGTAGACAAATACTGGGACAG
CTACAACCATCCCTTCAGACAGGATCAGAAGAACTTAGATCATTATATAATACAGTAGCAACCCTCTATT
GTGTGCATCAAAGGATAGAGATAAAAGACACCAAGGAAGCTTTAGACAAGATAGAGGAAGAGCAAAACAA
AAGTAAGACCACCGCACAGCAAGCGGCCGGCCGCTGATCTTCAGACCTGGAGGAGGAGATATGAGGGACA
ATTGGAGAAGTGAATTATATAAATATAAAGTAGTAAAAATTGAACCATTAGGAGTAGCACCCACCAAGGC
AAAGAGAAGAGTGGTGCAGAGAGAAAAAAGAGCAGTGGGAATAGGAGCTTTGTTCCTTGGGTTCTTGGGA
GCAGCAGGAAGCACTATGGGCGCAGCGTCAATGACGCTGACGGTACAGGCCAGACAATTATTGTCTGGTA
TAGTGCAGCAGCAGAACAATTTGCTGAGGGCTATTGAGGCGCAACAGCATCTGTTGCAACTCACAGTCTG
GGGCATCAAGCAGCTCCAGGCAAGAATCCTGGCTGTGGAAAGATACCTAAAGGATCAACAGCTCCTGGGG
ATTTGGGGTTGCTCTGGAAAACTCATTTGCACCACTGCTGTGCCTTGGAATGCTAGTTGGAGTAATAAAT
CTCTGGAACAGATTTGGAATCACACGACCTGGATGGAGTGGGACAGAGAAATTAACAATTACACAAGCTT
AATACACTCCTTAATTGAAGAATCGCAAAACCAGCAAGAAAAGAATGAACAAGAATTATTGGAATTAGAT
AAATGGGCAAGTTTGTGGAATTGGTTTAACATAACAAATTGGCTGTGGTATATAAAATTATTCATAATGA
TAGTAGGAGGCTTGGTAGGTTTAAGAATAGTTTTTGCTGTACTTTCTATAGTGAATAGAGTTAGGCAGGG
ATATTCACCATTATCGTTTCAGACCCACCTCCCAACCCCGAGGGGACCCGACAGGCCCGAAGGAATAGAA
GAAGAAGGTGGAGAGAGAGACAGAGACAGATCCATTCGATTAGTGAACGGATCTCGACGGTATCGCCGAA
TTCACAAATGGCAGTATTCATCCACAATTTTAAAAGAAAAGGGGGGATTGGGGGGTACAGTGCAGGGGAA
AGAATAGTAGACATAATAGCAACAGACATACAAACTAAAGAATTACAAAAACAAATTACAAAAATTCAAA
ATTTTCGGGTTTATTACAGGGACAGCAGAGATCCAGTTTGGACTAGTCGTGAGGCTCCGGTGCCCGTCAG
TGGGCAGAGCGCACATCGCCCACAGTCCCCGAGAAGTTGGGGGGAGGGGTCGGCAATTGAACCGGTGCCT
AGAGAAGGTGGCGCGGGGTAAACTGGGAAAGTGATGTCGTGTACTGGCTCCGCCTTTTTCCCGAGGGTGG
GGGAGAACCGTATATAAGTGCAGTAGTCGCCGTGAACGTTCTTTTTCGCAACGGGTTTGCCGCCAGAACA
CAGGTAAGTGCCGTGTGTGGTTCCCGCGGGCCTGGCCTCTTTACGGGTTATGGCCCTTGCGTGCCTTGAA
TTACTTCCACCTGGCTGCAGTACGTGATTCTTGATCCCGAGCTTCGGGTTGGAAGTGGGTGGGAGAGTTC
GAGGCCTTGCGCTTAAGGAGCCCCTTCGCCTCGTGCTTGAGTTGAGGCCTGGCCTGGGCGCTGGGGCCGC
CGCGTGCGAATCTGGTGGCACCTTCGCGCCTGTCTCGCTGCTTTCGATAAGTCTCTAGCCATTTAAAATT
TTTGATGACCTGCTGCGACGCTTTTTTTCTGGCAAGATAGTCTTGTAAATGCGGGCCAAGATCTGCACAC
TGGTATTTCGGTTTTTGGGGCCGCGGGCGGCGACGGGGCCCGTGCGTCCCAGCGCACATGTTCGGCGAGG
CGGGGCCTGCGAGCGCGGCCACCGAGAATCGGACGGGGGTAGTCTCAAGCTGGCCGGCCTGCTCTGGTGC
CTGGCCTCGCGCCGCCGTGTATCGCCCCGCCCTGGGCGGCAAGGCTGGCCCGGTCGGCACCAGTTGCGTG
AGCGGAAAGATGGCCGCTTCCCGGCCCTGCTGCAGGGAGCTCAAAATGGAGGACGCGGCGCTCGGGAGAG
CGGGCGGGTGAGTCACCCACACAAAGGAAAAGGGCCTTTCCGTCCTCAGCCGTCGCTTCATGTGACTCCA
CGGAGTACCGGGCGCCGTCCAGGCACCTCGATTAGTTCTCGAGCTTTTGGAGTACGTCGTCTTTAGGTTG
GGGGGAGGGGTTTTATGCGATGGAGTTTCCCCACACTGAGTGGGTGGAGACTGAAGTTAGGCCAGCTTGG
CACTTGATGTAATTCTCCTTGGAATTTGCCCTTTTTGAGTTTGGATCTTGGTTCATTCTCAAGCCTCAGA
CAGTGGTTCAAAGTTTTTTTCTTCCATTTCAGGTGTCGTGAAGCGGCCCTGCAGATATCAACAAGTTTGT
ACAAAAAAGCAGGCACCATGGCGAAGGCGACGTCCGGTGCCGCGGGGCTGCGTCTGCTGTTGCTGCTGCT
GCTGCCGCTGCTAGGCAAAGTGGCATTGGGCCTCTACTTCTCGAGGGATGCTTACTGGGAGAAGCTGTAT
GTGGACCAGGCGGCCGGCACGCCCTTGCTGTACGTCCATGCCCTGCGGGACGCCCCTGAGGAGGTGCCCA
GCTTCCGCCTGGGCCAGCATCTCTACGGCACGTACCGCACACGGCTGCATGAGAACAACTGGATCTGCAT
CCAGGAGGACACCGGCCTCCTCTACCTTAACCGGAGCCTGGACCATAGCTCCTGGGAGAAGCTCAGTGTC
CGCAACCGCGGCTTTCCCCTGCTCACCGTCTACCTCAAGGTCTTCCTGTCACCCACATCCCTTCGTGAGG
GCGAGTGCCAGTGGCCAGGCTGTGCCCGCGTATACTTCTCCTTCTTCAACACCTCCTTTCCAGCCTGCAG
CTCCCTCAAGCCCCGGGAGCTCTGCTTCCCAGAGACAAGGCCCTCCTTCCGCATTCGGGAGAACCGACCC
CCAGGCACCTTCCACCAGTTCCGCCTGCTGCCTGTGCAGTTCTTGTGCCCCAACATCAGCGTGGCCTACA
GGCTCCTGGAGGGTGAGGGTCTGCCCTTCCGCTGCGCCCCGGACAGCCTGGAGGTGAGCACGCGCTGGGC
CCTGGACCGCGAGCAGCGGGAGAAGTACGAGCTGGTGGCCGTGTGCACCGTGCACGCCGGCGCGCGCGAG
GAGGTGGTGATGGTGCCCTTCCCGGTGACCGTGTACGACGAGGACGACTCGGCGCCCACCTTCCCCGCGG
GCGTCGACACCGCCAGCGCCGTGGTGGAGTTCAAGCGGAAGGAGGACACCGTGGTGGCCACGCTGCGTGT
CTTCGATGCAGACGTGGTACCTGCATCAGGGGAGCTGGTGAGGCGGTACACAAGCACGCTGCTCCCCGGG
GACACCTGGGCCCAGCAGACCTTCCGGGTGGAACACTGGCCCAACGAGACCTCGGTCCAGGCCAACGGCA
GCTTCGTGCGGGCGACCGTACATGACTATAGGCTGGTTCTCAACCGGAACCTCTCCATCTCGGAGAACCG
CACCATGCAGCTGGCGGTGCTGGTCAATGACTCAGACTTCCAGGGCCCAGGAGCGGGCGTCCTCTTGCTC
CACTTCAACGTGTCGGTGCTGCCGGTCAGCCTGCACCTGCCCAGTACCTACTCCCTCTCCGTGAGCAGGA
GGGCTCGCCGATTTGCCCAGATCGGGAAAGTCTGTGTGGAAAACTGCCAGGCATTCAGTGGCATCAACGT
CCAGTACAAGCTGCATTCCTCTGGTGCCAACTGCAGCACGCTAGGGGTGGTCACCTCAGCCGAGGACACC
TCGGGGATCCTGTTTGTGAATGACACCAAGGCCCTGCGGCGGCCCAAGTGTGCCGAACTTCACTACATGG
TGGTGGCCACCGACCAGCAGACCTCTAGGCAGGCCCAGGCCCAGCTGCTTGTAACAGTGGAGGGGTCATA
TGTGGCCGAGGAGGCGGGCTGCCCCCTGTCCTGTGCAGTCAGCAAGAGACGGCTGGAGTGTGAGGAGTGT
GGCGGCCTGGGCTCCCCAACAGGCAGGTGTGAGTGGAGGCAAGGAGATGGCAAAGGGATCACCAGGAACT
TCTCCACCTGCTCTCCCAGCACCAAGACCTGCCCCGACGGCCACTGCGATGTTGTGGAGACCCAAGACAT
CAACATTTGCCCTCAGGACTGCCTCCGGGGCAGCATTGTTGGGGGACACGAGCCTGGGGAGCCCCGGGGG
ATTAAAGCTGGCTATGGCACCTGCAACTGCTTCCCTGAGGAGGAGAAGTGCTTCTGCGAGCCCGAAGACA
TCCAGGATCCACTGTGCGACGAGCTGTGCCGCACGGTGATCGCAGCCGCTGTCCTCTTCTCCTTCATCGT
CTCGGTGCTGCTGTCTGCCTTCTGCATCCACTGCTACCACAAGTTTGCCCACAAGCCACCCATCTCCTCA
GCTGAGATGACCTTCCGGAGGCCCGCCCAGGCCTTCCCGGTCAGCTACTCCTCTTCCAGTGCCCGCCGGC
CCTCGCTGGACTCCATGGAGAACCAGGTCTCCGTGGATGCCTTCAAGATCCTGGAGGATCCAAAGTGGGA
ATTCCCTCGGAAGAACTTGGTTCTTGGAAAAACTCTAGGAGAAGGCGAATTTGGAAAAGTGGTCAAGGCA
ACGGCCTTCCATCTGAAAGGCAGAGCAGGGTACACCACGGTGGCCGTGAAGATGCTGAAAGAGAACGCCT
CCCCGAGTGAGCTTCGAGACCTGCTGTCAGAGTTCAACGTCCTGAAGCAGGTCAACCACCCACATGTCAT
CAAATTGTATGGGGCCTGCAGCCAGGATGGCCCGCTCCTCCTCATCGTGGAGTACGCCAAATACGGCTCC
CTGCGGGGCTTCCTCCGCGAGAGCCGCAAAGTGGGGCCTGGCTACCTGGGCAGTGGAGGCAGCCGCAACT
CCAGCTCCCTGGACCACCCGGATGAGCGGGCCCTCACCATGGGCGACCTCATCTCATTTGCCTGGCAGAT
CTCACAGGGGATGCAGTATCTGGCCGAGATGAAGCTCGTTCATCGGGACTTGGCAGCCAGAAACATCCTG
GTAGCTGAGGGGCGGAAGATGAAGATTTCGGATTTCGGCTTGTCCCGAGATGTTTATGAAGAGGATTCGT
ACGTGAAGAGGAGCCAGGGTCGGATTCCAGTTAAATGGATGGCAATTGAATCCCTTTTTGATCATATCTA
CACCACGCAAAGTGATGTATGGTCTTTTGGTGTCCTGCTGTGGGAGATCGTGACCCTAGGGGGAAACCCC
TATCCTGGGATTCCTCCTGAGCGGCTCTTCAACCTTCTGAAGACCGGCCACCGGATGGAGAGGCCAGACA
ACTGCAGCGAGGAGATGTACTGCCTGATGCTGCAATGCTGGAAGCAGGAGCCGGACAAAAGGCCGGTGTT
TGCGGACATCAGCAAAGACCTGGAGAAGATGATGGTTAAGAGGAGAGACTACTTGGACCTTGCGGCGTCC
ACTCCATCTGACTCCCTGATTTATGACGACGGCCTCTCAGAGGAGGAGACACCGCTGGTGGACTGTAATA
ATGCCCCCCTCCCTCGAGCCCTCCCTTCCACATGGATTGAAAACAAACTCTATGGTAGAATTTCCCATGC
ATTTACTAGATTCTAGAACCCAGCTTTCTTGTACAAAGTGGTGATATCCAATTAACCCTCACTAAAGGTG
TTAAATGTATGTAGTAATTGAGCCCTATAGTGAGTCGTATTACCACCCAACTTTTCTATACAAAGTGGTT
GATATCCAGCACAGTGGCGGCCGCTCGAGTCTAGAGGGCCCGCGGTTCGAAGGTAAGCCTATCCCTAACC
CTCTCCTCGGTCTCGATTCTACGCGTACCGGTTAGTAATGAGATCCCTCCCCCCCCCCTAACGTTACTGG
CCGAAGCCGCTTGGAATAAGGCCGGTGTGCGTTTGTCTATATGTTATTTTCCACCATATTGCCGTCTTTT
GGCAATGTGAGGGCCCGGAAACCTGGCCCTGTCTTCTTGACGAGCATTCCTAGGGGTCTTTCCCCTCTCG
CCAAAGGAATGCAAGGTCTGTTGAATGTCGTGAAGGAAGCAGTTCCTCTGGAAGCTTCTTGAAGACAAAC
AACGTCTGTAGCGACCCTTTGCAGGCAGCGGAACCCCCCACCTGGCGACAGGTGCCTCTGCGGCCAAAAG
CCACGTGTATAAGATACACCTGCAAAGGCGGCACAACCCCAGTGCCACGTTGTGAGTTGGATAGTTGTGG
AAAGAGTCAAATGGCTCTCCTCAAGCGTATTCAACAAGGGGCTGAAGGATGCCCAGAAGGTACCCCATTG
TATGGGATCTGATCTGGGGCCTCGGTGCACATGCTTTACATGTGTTTAGTCGAGGTTAAAAAAACGTCTA
GGCCCCCCGAACCACGGGGACGTGGTTTTCCTTTGAAAAACACGATGATAATATGGCCACACATATGACC
GAGTACAAGCCCACGGTGCGCCTCGCCACCCGCGACGACGTCCCCAGGGCCGTACGCACCCTCGCCGCCG
CGTTCGCCGACTACCCCGCCACGCGCCACACCGTCGATCCGGACCGCCACATCGAGCGGGTCACCGAGCT
GCAAGAACTCTTCCTCACGCGCGTCGGGCTCGACATCGGCAAGGTGTGGGTCGCGGACGACGGCGCCGCG
GTGGCGGTCTGGACCACGCCGGAGAGCGTCGAAGCGGGGGCGGTGTTCGCCGAGATCGGCCCGCGCATGG
CCGAGTTGAGCGGTTCCCGGCTGGCCGCGCAGCAACAGATGGAAGGCCTCCTGGCGCCGCACCGGCCCAA
GGAGCCCGCGTGGTTCCTGGCCACCGTCGGCGTCTCGCCCGACCACCAGGGCAAGGGTCTGGGCAGCGCC
GTCGTGCTCCCCGGAGTGGAGGCGGCCGAGCGCGCCGGGGTGCCCGCCTTCCTGGAGACCTCCGCGCCCC
GCAACCTCCCCTTCTACGAGCGGCTCGGCTTCACCGTCACCGCCGACGTCGAGGTGCCCGAAGGACCGCG
CACCTGGTGCATGACCCGCAAGCCCGGTGCCTAAATCGATAGATCCTAATCAACCTCTGGATTACAAAAT
TTGTGAAAGATTGACTGGTATTCTTAACTATGTTGCTCCTTTTACGCTATGTGGATACGCTGCTTTAATG
CCTTTGTATCATGCTATTGCTTCCCGTATGGCTTTCATTTTCTCCTCCTTGTATAAATCCTGGTTGCTGT
CTCTTTATGAGGAGTTGTGGCCCGTTGTCAGGCAACGTGGCGTGGTGTGCACTGTGTTTGCTGACGCAAC
CCCCACTGGTTGGGGCATTGCCACCACCTGTCAGCTCCTTTCCGGGACTTTCGCTTTCCCCCTCCCTATT
GCCACGGCGGAACTCATCGCCGCCTGCCTTGCCCGCTGCTGGACAGGGGCTCGGCTGTTGGGCACTGACA
ATTCCGTGGTGTTGTCGGGGAAATCATCGTCCTTTCCTTGGCTGCTCGCCTGTGTTGCCACCTGGATTCT
GCGCGGGACGTCCTTCTGCTACGTCCCTTCGGCCCTCAATCCAGCGGACCTTCCTTCCCGCGGCCTGCTG
CCGGCTCTGCGGCCTCTTCCGCGTCTTCGCCTTCGCCCTCAGACGAGTCGGATCTCCCTTTGGGCCGCCT
CCCCGCCTGAGATCCTTTAAGACCAATGACTTACAAGGCAGCTGTAGATCTTAGCCACTTTTTAAAAGAA
AAGGGGGGACTGGAAGGGCTAATTCACTCCCAACGAAGACAAGATCTGCTTTTTGCTTGTACTGGGTCTC
TCTGGTTAGACCAGATCTGAGCCTGGGAGCTCTCTGGCTAACTAGGGAACCCACTGCTTAAGCCTCAATA
AAGCTTGCCTTGAGTGCTTCAAGTAGTGTGTGCCCGTCTGTTGTGTGACTCTGGTAACTAGAGATCCCTC
AGACCCTTTTAGTCAGTGTGGAAAATCTCTAGCAGTAGTAGTTCATGTCATCTTATTATTCAGTATTTAT
AACTTGCAAAGAAATGAATATCAGAGAGTGAGAGGCCCGGGTTAATTAAGGAAAGGGCTAGATCATTCTT
GAAGACGAAAGGGCCTCGTGATACGCCTATTTTTATAGGTTAATGTCATGATAATAATGGTTTCTTAGAC
GTCAGGTGGCACTTTTCGGGGAAATGTGCGCGGAACCCCTATTTGTTTATTTTTCTAAATACATTCAAAT
ATGTATCCGCTCATGAGACAATAACCCTGATAAATGCTTCAATAATATTGAAAAAGGAAGAGTATGAGTA
TTCAACATTTCCGTGTCGCCCTTATTCCCTTTTTTGCGGCATTTTGCCTTCCTGTTTTTGCTCACCCAGA
AACGCTGGTGAAAGTAAAAGATGCTGAAGATCAGTTGGGTGCACGAGTGGGTTACATCGAACTGGATCTC
AACAGCGGTAAGATCCTTGAGAGTTTTCGCCCCGAAGAACGTTTTCCAATGATGAGCACTTTTAAAGTTC
TGCTATGTGGCGCGGTATTATCCCGTGTTGACGCCGGGCAAGAGCAACTCGGTCGCCGCATACACTATTC
TCAGAATGACTTGGTTGAGTACTCACCAGTCACAGAAAAGCATCTTACGGATGGCATGACAGTAAGAGAA
TTATGCAGTGCTGCCATAACCATGAGTGATAACACTGCGGCCAACTTACTTCTGACAACGATCGGAGGAC
CGAAGGAGCTAACCGCTTTTTTGCACAACATGGGGGATCATGTAACTCGCCTTGATCGTTGGGAACCGGA
GCTGAATGAAGCCATACCAAACGACGAGCGTGACACCACGATGCCTGTAGCAATGGCAACAACGTTGCGC
AAACTATTAACTGGCGAACTACTTACTCTAGCTTCCCGGCAACAATTAATAGACTGGATGGAGGCGGATA
AAGTTGCAGGACCACTTCTGCGCTCGGCCCTTCCGGCTGGCTGGTTTATTGCTGATAAATCTGGAGCCGG
TGAGCGTGGGTCTCGCGGTATCATTGCAGCACTGGGGCCAGATGGTAAGCCCTCCCGTATCGTAGTTATC
TACACGACGGGGAGTCAGGCAACTATGGATGAACGAAATAGACAGATCGCTGAGATAGGTGCCTCACTGA
TTAAGCATTGGTAACTGTCAGACCAAGTTTACTCATATATACTTTAGATTGATTTAAAACTTCATTTTTA
ATTTAAAAGGATCTAGGTGAAGATCCTTTTTGATAATCTCATGACCAAAATCCCTTAACGTGAGTTTTCG
TTCCACTGAGCGTCAGACCCCGTAGAAAAGATCAAAGGATCTTCTTGAGATCCTTTTTTTCTGCGCGTAA
TCTGCTGCTTGCAAACAAAAAAACCACCGCTACCAGCGGTGGTTTGTTTGCCGGATCAAGAGCTACCAAC
TCTTTTTCCGAAGGTAACTGGCTTCAGCAGAGCGCAGATACCAAATACTGTTCTTCTAGTGTAGCCGTAG
TTAGGCCACCACTTCAAGAACTCTGTAGCACCGCCTACATACCTCGCTCTGCTAATCCTGTTACCAGTGG
CTGCTGCCAGTGGCGATAAGTCGTGTCTTACCGGGTTGGACTCAAGACGATAGTTACCGGATAAGGCGCA
GCGGTCGGGCTGAACGGGGGGTTCGTGCACACAGCCCAGCTTGGAGCGAACGACCTACACCGAACTGAGA
TACCTACAGCGTGAGCTATGAGAAAGCGCCACGCTTCCCGAAGGGAGAAAGGCGGACAGGTATCCGGTAA
GCGGCAGGGTCGGAACAGGAGAGCGCACGAGGGAGCTTCCAGGGGGAAACGCCTGGTATCTTTATAGTCC
TGTCGGGTTTCGCCACCTCTGACTTGAGCGTCGATTTTTGTGATGCTCGTCAGGGGGGCGGAGCCTATGG
AAAAACGCCAGCAACGCGGCCTTTTTACGGTTCCTGGCCTTTTGCTGGCCTTTTGCTCACATGTTCTTTC
CTGCGTTATCCCCTGATTCTGTGGATAACCGTATTACCGCCTTTGAGTGAGCTGATACCGCTCGCCGCAG
CCGAACGACCGAGCGCAGCGAGTCAGTGAGCGAGGAAGCGGAAGAGCGCCCAATACGCAAACCGCCTCTC
CCCGCGCGTTGGCCGATTCATTAATGCAGCAAGCTCATGGCTGACTAATTTTTTTTATTTATGCAGAGGC
CGAGGCCGCCTCGGCCTCTGAGCTATTCCAGAAGTAGTGAGGAGGCTTTTTTGGAGGCCTAGGCTTTTGC
AAAAAGCTCCCCGTGGCACGACAGGTTTCCCGACTGGAAAGCGGGCAGTGAGCGCAACGCAATTAATGTG
AGTTAGCTCACTCATTAGGCACCCCAGGCTTTACACTTTATGCTTCCGGCTCGTATGTTGTGTGGAATTG
TGAGCGGATAACAATTTCACACAGGAAACAGCTATGACATGATTACGAATTTCACAAATAAAGCATTTTT
TTCACTGCATTCTAGTTGTGGTTTGTCCAAACTCATCAATGTATCTTATCATGTCTGGATCAACTGGATA
ACTCAAGCTAACCAAAATCATCCCAAACTTCCCACCCCATACCCTATTACCACTGCCAATTACCTGTGGT
TTCATTTACTCTAAACCTGTGATTCCTCTGAATTATTTTCATTTTAAAGAAATTGTATTTGTTAAATATG
TACTACAAACTTAGTAGT
Features (pLannotate 1.2.2; 30 found; start..end, strand, type, name):
    377..634     +  LTR            5' LTR (truncated): truncated 5' long terminal repeat (LTR) from HIV-1
    681..806     +  misc_feature   HIV-1 Ψ: packaging signal of human immunodeficiency virus type 1
    790..1128    +  CDS            HIV-1 gag (fragment): gag protein from human immunodeficiency virus 1; gag
   1303..1536    +  misc_feature   RRE: The Rev response element (RRE) of HIV-1 allows for Rev-dependent mRNA export from the nucleus to the cytoplasm.
   1913..2013    +  CDS            Rev (fragment): human immunodeficiency virus 1 (HIV-1) Rev protein; rev; enhances nuclear export of unspliced and incompletely spliced viral mRNAs
   2058..2175    +  misc_feature   cPPT/CTS: central polypurine tract and central termination sequence of HIV-1
   2223..3401    +  promoter       EF-1α promoter: strong constitutive promoter for human elongation factor EF-1α
   3422..3442    +  protein_bind   attB1: mutant version of attB; core recombination site for the Gateway® BP reaction BP Clonase™
   3448..6636    +  CDS            RET: RET_HUMAN - Also known as CDHF12, CDHR16, PTC, RET51. Experimental evidence at protein level: Swiss-Prot protein existence level 1. Receptor tyrosine-protein kinase involved in numerous cellular mechanisms including cell proliferation, neuronal navigation, cell migration, and cell differentiation upon binding with glial cell derived neurotrophic factor family ligands. Phosphorylates PTK2/FAK1. Regulates both cell death/survival balance and positional information. Required for the molecular mechanisms orchestration during intestine organogenesis; involved in the development of enteric nervous s
   6668..6692    -  protein_bind   attB2: mutant version of attB; recombination site for the Gateway® BP reaction BP Clonase™
   6700..6718    +  promoter       T3 promoter: promoter for bacteriophage T3 RNA polymerase
   6744..6762    -  promoter       T7 promoter: promoter for bacteriophage T7 RNA polymerase
   6768..6786    -  protein_bind   attB4 (fragment): mutant version of attB; core recombination site for the Gateway® BP reaction BP Clonase™
   6842..6883    +  CDS            V5 tag: epitope tag from simian virus 5
   7009..7471    +  misc_feature   IRES: internal ribosome entry site (IRES) of the encephalomyocarditis virus (EMCV)
   7485..8082    +  CDS            PuroR (fragment): puromycin N-acetyltransferase; pac from Streptomyces; confers resistance to puromycin
   8098..8686    +  misc_feature   WPRE: woodchuck hepatitis virus posttranscriptional regulatory element
   8694..8759    +  CDS            nef (fragment): NEF_HV1Z2 - Experimental evidence at protein level: Swiss-Prot protein existence level 1. Extracellular Nef protein targets CD4(+) T-lymphocytes for apoptosis by interacting with CXCR4 surface receptors. From Human immunodeficiency virus type 1 group M subtype D (isolate Z2/CDC-Z34) (HIV-1).
   8761..8994    +  LTR            3' LTR (ΔU3): self-inactivating 3' long terminal repeat (LTR) from HIV-1
   9199..9303    +  promoter       AmpR promoter: bla
   9304..10164   +  CDS            AmpR: β-lactamase; bla; confers resistance to ampicillin, carbenicillin, and related antibiotics
  10335..10923   +  rep_origin     ori: high-copy-number ColE1/pMB1/pBR322/pUC origin of replication
  11106..11160   +  CDS            lacI (fragment): lac repressor; lacI; The lac repressor binds to the lac operator to inhibit transcription in E. coli. This inhibition can be relieved by adding lactose or isopropyl-β-D-thiogalactopyranoside (IPTG).
  11166..11259   +  rep_origin     SV40 ori (fragment): SV40 origin of replication
  11284..11321   +  CDS            lacI (fragment): lac repressor; lacI; The lac repressor binds to the lac operator to inhibit transcription in E. coli. This inhibition can be relieved by adding lactose or isopropyl-β-D-thiogalactopyranoside (IPTG).
  11334..11355   +  protein_bind   CAP binding site: CAP binding activates transcription in the presence of cAMP. E. coli catabolite activator protein
  11370..11400   +  promoter       lac promoter: promoter for the E. coli lac operon
  11404..11426   +  protein_bind   lac operator (fragment): The lac repressor binds to the lac operator to inhibit transcription in E. coli. This inhibition can be relieved by adding lactose or isopropyl-β-D-thiogalactopyranoside (IPTG). lac repressor encoded by lacI
  11458..11541   +  polyA_signal   SV40 poly(A) signal (fragment): SV40 polyadenylation signal
  11708..329     +  CDS            nef (fragment) (across the origin): NEF_HV1BR - Experimental evidence at protein level: Swiss-Prot protein existence level 1. Extracellular Nef protein targets CD4(+) T-lymphocytes for apoptosis by interacting with CXCR4 surface receptors (PubMed:14990729). From Human immunodeficiency virus type 1 group M subtype B (isolate BRU/LAI) (HIV-1).
