[The description below was written by a language model from this plasmid's Addgene catalogue record and pLannotate feature annotations shown in this document.]
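Description:
pHAGE-RET is an HIV-1-based lentiviral expression plasmid of about 11.7 kb, built on the pHAGE backbone, that carries the wild-type human RET open reading frame. RET encodes a receptor tyrosine kinase that responds to ligands of the glial cell line-derived neurotrophic factor family. In bacteria the plasmid is maintained through a high-copy ColE1/pUC-type origin and selected with ampicillin via the β-lactamase gene. Short lac-region and SV40 fragments in the backbone appear to be cloning remnants.

The transfer cassette is flanked by a truncated 5' LTR and a ΔU3 self-inactivating 3' LTR. It contains the Ψ packaging signal with a partial gag sequence, the Rev response element for Rev-dependent nuclear export of the genomic RNA, and the cPPT/CTS element. Inside this frame, the constitutive human EF-1α promoter drives RET, which was introduced by Gateway recombination and therefore sits between attB1 and attB2 sites. Downstream lie short T3 and T7 promoter sequences, an attB4 fragment and a V5 epitope tag. The V5 tag is separated from the end of the annotated RET coding sequence by about 200 nt, and the record does not establish whether it is fused in frame to RET. An EMCV IRES then allows translation of puromycin N-acetyltransferase from the same transcript, so transduced mammalian cells can be selected with puromycin, and a WPRE enhances transcript expression.

The stated purpose is lentiviral expression of RET. As the wild-type clone from a study that functionally annotated somatic cancer mutations, it plausibly serves as a reference alongside mutant alleles, although the record does not say so.
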