Addgene plasmid #116787: pHAGE-RET
Purpose: Lentiviral expression of RET
Depositing lab: Gordon Mills & Kenneth Scott. Depositing organization: Baylor College of Medicine. Publication: Systematic Functional Annotation of Somatic Mutations in Cancer. Ng PK, Li J, Jeong KJ, Shao S, Chen H, Tsang YH, Sengupta S, Wang Z, Bhavana VH, Tran R, Soewito S, Minussi DC, Moreno D, Kong K, Dogruluk T, Lu H, Gao J, Tokheim C, Zhou DC, Johnson AM, Zeng J, Ip CKM, Ju Z, Wester M, Yu S, Li Y, Vellano CP, Schultz N, Karchin R, Ding L, Lu Y, Cheung LWT, Chen K, Shaw KR, Meric-Bernstam F, Scott KL, Yi S, Sahni N, Liang H, Mills GB. Cancer Cell. 2018 Mar 12;33(3):450-462.e10. doi: 10.1016/j.ccell.2018.01.021. PubMed 29533785.
Backbone
  Vector backbone: pHAGE
  Vector type: Lentiviral
Growth in bacteria
  Bacterial resistance: Ampicillin, 100 μg/mL
  Growth temperature: 37°C
  Growth strain: Stbl3
  Copy number: High Copy
Gene/Insert
  Gene/Insert name: RET
  Species: H. sapiens (human)
  Mutation: WT
  Entrez Gene: RET (a.k.a. CDHF12, CDHR16, HSCR1, MEN2A, MEN2B, MTC1, PTC, RET-ELE1)
  Cloning method: Gateway Cloning
Terms and licenses: Academic/Nonprofit Terms; Industry Terms: Not Available to Industry
How to cite: pHAGE-RET was a gift from Gordon Mills & Kenneth Scott (Addgene plasmid # 116787 ; http://n2t.net/addgene:116787 ; RRID:Addgene_116787)
