>Addgene plasmid #116787 | pHAGE-RET | depositor partial sequence | sequence record 219663 | insert
ATGGCGAAGGCGACGTCCGGTGCCGCGGGGCTGCGTCTGCTGTTGCTGCTGCTGCTGCCGCTGCTAGGCA
AAGTGGCATTGGGCCTCTACTTCTCGAGGGATGCTTACTGGGAGAAGCTGTATGTGGACCAGGCGGCCGG
CACGCCCTTGCTGTACGTCCATGCCCTGCGGGACGCCCCTGAGGAGGTGCCCAGCTTCCGCCTGGGCCAG
CATCTCTACGGCACGTACCGCACACGGCTGCATGAGAACAACTGGATCTGCATCCAGGAGGACACCGGCC
TCCTCTACCTTAACCGGAGCCTGGACCATAGCTCCTGGGAGAAGCTCAGTGTCCGCAACCGCGGCTTTCC
CCTGCTCACCGTCTACCTCAAGGTCTTCCTGTCACCCACATCCCTTCGTGAGGGCGAGTGCCAGTGGCCA
GGCTGTGCCCGCGTATACTTCTCCTTCTTCAACACCTCCTTTCCAGCCTGCAGCTCCCTCAAGCCCCGGG
AGCTCTGCTTCCCAGAGACAAGGCCCTCCTTCCGCATTCGGGAGAACCGACCCCCAGGCACCTTCCACCA
GTTCCGCCTGCTGCCTGTGCAGTTCTTGTGCCCCAACATCAGCGTGGCCTACAGGCTCCTGGAGGGTGAG
GGTCTGCCCTTCCGCTGCGCCCCGGACAGCCTGGAGGTGAGCACGCGCTGGGCCCTGGACCGCGAGCAGC
GGGAGAAGTACGAGCTGGTGGCCGTGTGCACCGTGCACGCCGGCGCGCGCGAGGAGGTGGTGATGGTGCC
CTTCCCGGTGACCGTGTACGACGAGGACGACTCGGCGCCCACCTTCCCCGCGGGCGTCGACACCGCCAGC
GCCGTGGTGGAGTTCAAGCGGAAGGAGGACACCGTGGTGGCCACGCTGCGTGTCTTCGATGCAGACGTGG
TACCTGCATCAGGGGAGCTGGTGAGGCGGTACACAAGCACGCTGCTCCCCGGGGACACCTGGGCCCAGCA
GACCTTCCGGGTGGAACACTGGCCCAACGAGACCTCGGTCCAGGCCAACGGCAGCTTCGTGCGGGCGACC
GTACATGACTATAGGCTGGTTCTCAACCGGAACCTCTCCATCTCGGAGAACCGCACCATGCAGCTGGCGG
TGCTGGTCAATGACTCAGACTTCCAGGGCCCAGGAGCGGGCGTCCTCTTGCTCCACTTCAACGTGTCGGT
GCTGCCGGTCAGCCTGCACCTGCCCAGTACCTACTCCCTCTCCGTGAGCAGGAGGGCTCGCCGATTTGCC
CAGATCGGGAAAGTCTGTGTGGAAAACTGCCAGGCATTCAGTGGCATCAACGTCCAGTACAAGCTGCATT
CCTCTGGTGCCAACTGCAGCACGCTAGGGGTGGTCACCTCAGCCGAGGACACCTCGGGGATCCTGTTTGT
GAATGACACCAAGGCCCTGCGGCGGCCCAAGTGTGCCGAACTTCACTACATGGTGGTGGCCACCGACCAG
CAGACCTCTAGGCAGGCCCAGGCCCAGCTGCTTGTAACAGTGGAGGGGTCATATGTGGCCGAGGAGGCGG
GCTGCCCCCTGTCCTGTGCAGTCAGCAAGAGACGGCTGGAGTGTGAGGAGTGTGGCGGCCTGGGCTCCCC
AACAGGCAGGTGTGAGTGGAGGCAAGGAGATGGCAAAGGGATCACCAGGAACTTCTCCACCTGCTCTCCC
AGCACCAAGACCTGCCCCGACGGCCACTGCGATGTTGTGGAGACCCAAGACATCAACATTTGCCCTCAGG
ACTGCCTCCGGGGCAGCATTGTTGGGGGACACGAGCCTGGGGAGCCCCGGGGGATTAAAGCTGGCTATGG
CACCTGCAACTGCTTCCCTGAGGAGGAGAAGTGCTTCTGCGAGCCCGAAGACATCCAGGATCCACTGTGC
GACGAGCTGTGCCGCACGGTGATCGCAGCCGCTGTCCTCTTCTCCTTCATCGTCTCGGTGCTGCTGTCTG
CCTTCTGCATCCACTGCTACCACAAGTTTGCCCACAAGCCACCCATCTCCTCAGCTGAGATGACCTTCCG
GAGGCCCGCCCAGGCCTTCCCGGTCAGCTACTCCTCTTCCAGTGCCCGCCGGCCCTCGCTGGACTCCATG
GAGAACCAGGTCTCCGTGGATGCCTTCAAGATCCTGGAGGATCCAAAGTGGGAATTCCCTCGGAAGAACT
TGGTTCTTGGAAAAACTCTAGGAGAAGGCGAATTTGGAAAAGTGGTCAAGGCAACGGCCTTCCATCTGAA
AGGCAGAGCAGGGTACACCACGGTGGCCGTGAAGATGCTGAAAGAGAACGCCTCCCCGAGTGAGCTTCGA
GACCTGCTGTCAGAGTTCAACGTCCTGAAGCAGGTCAACCACCCACATGTCATCAAATTGTATGGGGCCT
GCAGCCAGGATGGCCCGCTCCTCCTCATCGTGGAGTACGCCAAATACGGCTCCCTGCGGGGCTTCCTCCG
CGAGAGCCGCAAAGTGGGGCCTGGCTACCTGGGCAGTGGAGGCAGCCGCAACTCCAGCTCCCTGGACCAC
CCGGATGAGCGGGCCCTCACCATGGGCGACCTCATCTCATTTGCCTGGCAGATCTCACAGGGGATGCAGT
ATCTGGCCGAGATGAAGCTCGTTCATCGGGACTTGGCAGCCAGAAACATCCTGGTAGCTGAGGGGCGGAA
GATGAAGATTTCGGATTTCGGCTTGTCCCGAGATGTTTATGAAGAGGATTCGTACGTGAAGAGGAGCCAG
GGTCGGATTCCAGTTAAATGGATGGCAATTGAATCCCTTTTTGATCATATCTACACCACGCAAAGTGATG
TATGGTCTTTTGGTGTCCTGCTGTGGGAGATCGTGACCCTAGGGGGAAACCCCTATCCTGGGATTCCTCC
TGAGCGGCTCTTCAACCTTCTGAAGACCGGCCACCGGATGGAGAGGCCAGACAACTGCAGCGAGGAGATG
TACTGCCTGATGCTGCAATGCTGGAAGCAGGAGCCGGACAAAAGGCCGGTGTTTGCGGACATCAGCAAAG
ACCTGGAGAAGATGATGGTTAAGAGGAGAGACTACTTGGACCTTGCGGCGTCCACTCCATCTGACTCCCT
GATTTATGACGACGGCCTCTCAGAGGAGGAGACACCGCTGGTGGACTGTAATAATGCCCCCCTCCCTCGA
GCCCTCCCTTCCACATGGATTGAAAACAAACTCTATGGTAGAATTTCCCATGCATTTACTAGATTCTAG
